Addgene plasmid #159467: pET15-EF2n2_mFAP2b
Purpose: Encodes for EF2n2_mFAP2b with an N-terminal 6xHis tag, thrombin epitope, and TEV epitope. Expression is controlled by the T7 promoter with E. coli codon optimization.
Depositing lab: David Baker. Depositing organization: University of Washington.
Backbone
  Vector backbone: pET15
  Vector type: Bacterial Expression
Growth in bacteria
  Bacterial resistance: Ampicillin, 100 μg/mL
  Growth temperature: 37°C
  Growth strain: DH5alpha
  Copy number: High Copy
Gene/Insert
  Gene/Insert name: EF2n2_mFAP2b
  Species: E. coli
  Tag / fusion protein: 6xHis-thrombin-TEV (N terminal on backbone)
  Cloning method: Gibson Cloning
Terms and licenses: Academic/Nonprofit Terms; Industry Terms: Not Available to Industry
How to cite: pET15-EF2n2_mFAP2b was a gift from David Baker (Addgene plasmid # 159467 ; http://n2t.net/addgene:159467 ; RRID:Addgene_159467)
