[The description below was written by a language model from this plasmid's Addgene catalogue record and pLannotate feature annotations shown in this document.]
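Description:
pET15-EF2n2_mFAP2b is a 6,230-bp bacterial expression plasmid built on the pET15 backbone for producing the protein EF2n2_mFAP2b in E. coli. It is propagated through a ColE1/pMB1-type origin and selected with ampicillin via the β-lactamase gene (AmpR) and its own promoter. The catalogue lists the plasmid as high copy, although the feature table also shows the pBR322-derived bom region and an intact rop gene, which normally moderates copy number. Several tetracycline-resistance fragments and a tet promoter are annotated, but these are non-functional remnants of the pBR322 ancestry and do not act as a marker.

The expression cassette follows the standard pET layout. A T7 promoter is immediately followed by a lac operator, then the strong ribosome binding site from T7 gene 10, the open reading frame, and a T7 terminator. A plasmid-borne lacI gene supplies lac repressor, so transcription is held off until IPTG is added in a host that provides T7 RNA polymerase. The coding sequence is E. coli codon-optimised and was inserted by Gibson cloning. It begins with an N-terminal 6xHis tag for affinity purification, followed by thrombin and TEV protease sites that allow the tag to be removed. The annotation software labels the His region as a fragment of a composite tag and does not separately mark the TEV site described in the catalogue.

Within the insert, one segment is annotated as resembling calmodulin, consistent with EF-hand-type calcium-binding sequence as the "EF" in the name hints, but the record does not describe the protein's function. A short match to a T7 gene 10B-derived solubility tag lies just before the terminator and is probably a backbone sequence match. The record supports use for inducible recombinant expression and purification.
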