Features (pLannotate 1.2.2; 21 found; start..end, strand, type, name):
      1..19      +  promoter       T7 promoter: promoter for bacteriophage T7 RNA polymerase
     20..44      +  protein_bind   lac operator: The lac repressor binds to the lac operator to inhibit transcription in E. coli. This inhibition can be relieved by adding lactose or isopropyl-β-D-thiogalactopyranoside (IPTG). lac repressor encoded by lacI
     59..81      +  RBS            RBS: efficient ribosome binding site from bacteriophage T7 gene 10 (Olins and Rangwala, 1989)
    100..117     +  CDS            capTEV™ (fragment): composite tag for in vivo biotinylation, TEV protease cleavage, and 6xHis tagging
    127..144     +  CDS            thrombin site: thrombin recognition and cleavage site
    400..639     +  CDS            CAM1-1 (fragment): CALM1_ORYSI - Experimental evidence at protein level: Swiss-Prot protein existence level 1. Calmodulin mediates the control of a large number of enzymes, ion channels and other proteins by Ca(2+). Among the enzymes to be stimulated by the calmodulin-Ca(2+) complex are a number of protein kinases and phosphatases. From Oryza sativa subsp. indica (Rice).
    689..738     +  CDS            SET1 (fragment): solubility-enhancement tag derived from T7 phage gene 10B
    746..793     +  terminator     T7 terminator: transcription terminator for bacteriophage T7 RNA polymerase
    816..920     -  CDS            TcR (fragment): tetracycline efflux protein; tet; confers resistance to tetracycline
    968..996     -  promoter       tet promoter: E. coli promoter for tetracycline efflux protein gene
   1109..1213    +  promoter       AmpR promoter: bla
   1214..2074    +  CDS            AmpR: β-lactamase; bla; confers resistance to ampicillin, carbenicillin, and related antibiotics
   2245..2833    +  rep_origin     ori: high-copy-number ColE1/pMB1/pBR322/pUC origin of replication
   3019..3158    -  misc_feature   bom: basis of mobility region from pBR322
   3260..3451    -  CDS            rop: Rop protein, which maintains plasmids at low copy number; rop
   3468..3848    +  CDS            YPB1_ECOLX: Protein predicted: Swiss-Prot protein existence level 4. From Escherichia coli.
   4090..4714    -  CDS            TcR (fragment): tetracycline efflux protein; tet; confers resistance to tetracycline
   4729..4750    -  protein_bind   CAP binding site: CAP binding activates transcription in the presence of cAMP. E. coli catabolite activator protein
   4763..5844    -  CDS            lacI: lac repressor; lacI; The lac repressor binds to the lac operator to inhibit transcription in E. coli. This inhibition can be relieved by adding lactose or isopropyl-β-D-thiogalactopyranoside (IPTG).
   5845..5922    -  promoter       lacI promoter: lacI
   5930..6209    -  CDS            TcR (fragment): tetracycline efflux protein; tet; confers resistance to tetracycline
>Addgene plasmid #159467 | pET15-EF2n2_mFAP2b | addgene full sequence | sequence record 316656 | Addgene NGS Result
TAATACGACTCACTATAGGGGAATTGTGAGCGGATAACAATTCCCCTCTAGAAATAATTTTGTTTAACTT
TAAGAAGGAGATATACTATGGCTAGCAGCCATCATCATCATCATCATAGCAGCGGCCTGGTGCCGCGCGG
CAGCTCCATGAGCCGTGCGAGCGGCGAGAACCTGTACTTTCAGGGTTCGAGTATGAGCCGTGCGGCGCAG
CTCCTGCCGGGTACCTGGCAGGTGACCATGACCAACGAAGACGGTCAGACCTCCCAGGGCCAGTGGCACT
TCCAGCCGCGTTCTCCGTACACCATGGACATTGTTGCTCAGGGTACCATCTCTGACGGTCGTCCGATCGT
TGGTTACGGTAAAGCGACCGTTAAAACCCCGGACACCCTGGACATAGACATCACCTACCCGTCTCTGGGT
AACATCAAAGCTCAGGGTCAGATAACCATGGACTCTCCGACCCAGTTCAAATGGGACGCACACGTTGACA
AGGACGGAAATGGGTATATCAGCGCCGCAGAGCTTCGTCACGTAATGACGAACCTGGGGGAAAAACTTAC
AGATGAAGAAGTAGATGAGATGATTCGCGAGGCGGATATTGACGGGGACGGCCAGGTTAATGCGGAAGAG
TTTGTGCAAATGCCTCGTCTGACCGGTACCCTGCAGCGTCAGGAATAATGAGGATCCGGCTGCTAACAAA
GCCCGAAAGGAAGCTGAGTTGGCTGCTGCCACCGCTGAGCAATAACTAGCATAACCCCTTGGGGCCTCTA
AACGGGTCTTGAGGGGTTTTTTGCTGAAAGGAGGAACTATATCCGGATATCCCGCAAGAGGCCCGGCAGT
ACCGGCATAACCAAGCCTATGCCTACAGCATCCAGGGTGACGGTGCCGAGGATGACGATGAGCGCATTGT
TAGATTTCATACACGGTGCCTGACTGCGTTAGCAATTTAACTGTGATAAACTACCGCATTAAAGCTTATC
GATGATAAGCTGTCAAACATGAGAATTCTTGAAGACGAAAGGGCCTCGTGATACGCCTATTTTTATAGGT
TAATGTCATGATAATAATGGTTTCTTAGACGTCAGGTGGCACTTTTCGGGGAAATGTGCGCGGAACCCCT
ATTTGTTTATTTTTCTAAATACATTCAAATATGTATCCGCTCATGAGACAATAACCCTGATAAATGCTTC
AATAATATTGAAAAAGGAAGAGTATGAGTATTCAACATTTCCGTGTCGCCCTTATTCCCTTTTTTGCGGC
ATTTTGCCTTCCTGTTTTTGCTCACCCAGAAACGCTGGTGAAAGTAAAAGATGCTGAAGATCAGTTGGGT
GCACGAGTGGGTTACATCGAACTGGATCTCAACAGCGGTAAGATCCTTGAGAGTTTTCGCCCCGAAGAAC
GTTTTCCAATGATGAGCACTTTTAAAGTTCTGCTATGTGGCGCGGTATTATCCCGTGTTGACGCCGGGCA
AGAGCAACTCGGTCGCCGCATACACTATTCTCAGAATGACTTGGTTGAGTACTCACCAGTCACAGAAAAG
CATCTTACGGATGGCATGACAGTAAGAGAATTATGCAGTGCTGCCATAACCATGAGTGATAACACTGCGG
CCAACTTACTTCTGACAACGATCGGAGGACCGAAGGAGCTAACCGCTTTTTTGCACAACATGGGGGATCA
TGTAACTCGCCTTGATCGTTGGGAACCGGAGCTGAATGAAGCCATACCAAACGACGAGCGTGACACCACG
ATGCCTGCAGCAATGGCAACAACGTTGCGCAAACTATTAACTGGCGAACTACTTACTCTAGCTTCCCGGC
AACAATTAATAGACTGGATGGAGGCGGATAAAGTTGCAGGACCACTTCTGCGCTCGGCCCTTCCGGCTGG
CTGGTTTATTGCTGATAAATCTGGAGCCGGTGAGCGTGGGTCTCGCGGTATCATTGCAGCACTGGGGCCA
GATGGTAAGCCCTCCCGTATCGTAGTTATCTACACGACGGGGAGTCAGGCAACTATGGATGAACGAAATA
GACAGATCGCTGAGATAGGTGCCTCACTGATTAAGCATTGGTAACTGTCAGACCAAGTTTACTCATATAT
ACTTTAGATTGATTTAAAACTTCATTTTTAATTTAAAAGGATCTAGGTGAAGATCCTTTTTGATAATCTC
ATGACCAAAATCCCTTAACGTGAGTTTTCGTTCCACTGAGCGTCAGACCCCGTAGAAAAGATCAAAGGAT
CTTCTTGAGATCCTTTTTTTCTGCGCGTAATCTGCTGCTTGCAAACAAAAAAACCACCGCTACCAGCGGT
GGTTTGTTTGCCGGATCAAGAGCTACCAACTCTTTTTCCGAAGGTAACTGGCTTCAGCAGAGCGCAGATA
CCAAATACTGTCCTTCTAGTGTAGCCGTAGTTAGGCCACCACTTCAAGAACTCTGTAGCACCGCCTACAT
ACCTCGCTCTGCTAATCCTGTTACCAGTGGCTGCTGCCAGTGGCGATAAGTCGTGTCTTACCGGGTTGGA
CTCAAGACGATAGTTACCGGATAAGGCGCAGCGGTCGGGCTGAACGGGGGGTTCGTGCACACAGCCCAGC
TTGGAGCGAACGACCTACACCGAACTGAGATACCTACAGCGTGAGCTATGAGAAAGCGCCACGCTTCCCG
AAGGGAGAAAGGCGGACAGGTATCCGGTAAGCGGCAGGGTCGGAACAGGAGAGCGCACGAGGGAGCTTCC
AGGGGGAAACGCCTGGTATCTTTATAGTCCTGTCGGGTTTCGCCACCTCTGACTTGAGCGTCGATTTTTG
TGATGCTCGTCAGGGGGGCGGAGCCTATGGAAAAACGCCAGCAACGCGGCCTTTTTACGGTTCCTGGCCT
TTTGCTGGCCTTTTGCTCACATGTTCTTTCCTGCGTTATCCCCTGATTCTGTGGATAACCGTATTACCGC
CTTTGAGTGAGCTGATACCGCTCGCCGCAGCCGAACGACCGAGCGCAGCGAGTCAGTGAGCGAGGAAGCG
GAAGAGCGCCTGATGCGGTATTTTCTCCTTACGCATCTGTGCGGTATTTCACACCGCAATGGTGCACTCT
CAGTACAATCTGCTCTGATGCCGCATAGTTAAGCCAGTATACACTCCGCTATCGCTACGTGACTGGGTCA
TGGCTGCGCCCCGACACCCGCCAACACCCGCTGACGCGCCCTGACGGGCTTGTCTGCTCCCGGCATCCGC
TTACAGACAAGCTGTGACCGTCTCCGGGAGCTGCATGTGTCAGAGGTTTTCACCGTCATCACCGAAACGC
GCGAGGCAGCTGCGGTAAAGCTCATCAGCGTGGTCGTGAAGCGATTCACAGATGTCTGCCTGTTCATCCG
CGTCCAGCTCGTTGAGTTTCTCCAGAAGCGTTAATGTCTGGCTTCTGATAAAGCGGGCCATGTTAAGGGC
GGTTTTTTCCTGTTTGGTCACTGATGCCTCCGTGTAAGGGGGATTTCTGTTCATGGGGGTAATGATACCG
ATGAAACGAGAGAGGATGCTCACGATACGGGTTACTGATGATGAACATGCCCGGTTACTGGAACGTTGTG
AGGGTAAACAACTGGCGGTATGGATGCGGCGGGACCAGAGAAAAATCACTCAGGGTCAATGCCAGCGCTT
CGTTAATACAGATGTAGGTGTTCCACAGGGTAGCCAGCAGCATCCTGCGATGCAGATCCGGAACATAATG
GTGCAGGGCGCTGACTTCCGCGTTTCCAGACTTTACGAAACACGGAAACCGAAGACCATTCATGTTGTTG
CTCAGGTCGCAGACGTTTTGCAGCAGCAGTCGCTTCACGTTCGCTCGCGTATCGGTGATTCATTCTGCTA
ACCAGTAAGGCAACCCCGCCAGCCTAGCCGGGTCCTCAACGACAGGAGCACGATCATGCGCACCCGTGGC
CAGGACCCAACGCTGCCCGAGATGCGCCGCGTGCGGCTGCTGGAGATGGCGGACGCGATGGATATGTTCT
GCCAAGGGTTGGTTTGCGCATTCACAGTTCTCCGCAAGAATTGATTGGCTCCAATTCTTGGAGTGGTGAA
TCCGTTAGCGAGGTGCCGCCGGCTTCCATTCAGGTCGAGGTGGCCCGGCTCCATGCACCGCGACGCAACG
CGGGGAGGCAGACAAGGTATAGGGCGGCGCCTACAATCCATGCCAACCCGTTCCATGTGCTCGCCGAGGC
GGCATAAATCGCCGTGACGATCAGCGGTCCAATGATCGAAGTTAGGCTGGTAAGAGCCGCGAGCGATCCT
TGAAGCTGTCCCTGATGGTCGTCATCTACCTGCCTGGACAGCATGGCCTGCAACGCGGGCATCCCGATGC
CGCCGGAAGCGAGAAGAATCATAATGGGGAAGGCCATCCAGCCTCGCGTCGCGAACGCCAGCAAGACGTA
GCCCAGCGCGTCGGCCGCCATGCCGGCGATAATGGCCTGCTTCTCGCCGAAACGTTTGGTGGCGGGACCA
GTGACGAAGGCTTGAGCGAGGGCGTGCAAGATTCCGAATACCGCAAGCGACAGGCCGATCATCGTCGCGC
TCCAGCGAAAGCGGTCCTCGCCGAAAATGACCCAGAGCGCTGCCGGCACCTGTCCTACGAGTTGCATGAT
AAAGAAGACAGTCATAAGTGCGGCGACGATAGTCATGCCCCGCGCCCACCGGAAGGAGCTGACTGGGTTG
AAGGCTCTCAAGGGCATCGGTCGAGATCCCGGTGCCTAATGAGTGAGCTAACTTACATTAATTGCGTTGC
GCTCACTGCCCGCTTTCCAGTCGGGAAACTGTCGTGCCAGCTGCATTAATGAATCGGCCAACGCGCGGGG
AGAGGCGGTTTGCGTATTGGGCGCCAGGGTGGTTTTTCTTTTCACCAGTGAGACGGGCAACAGCTGATTG
CCCTTCACCGCCTGGCCCTGAGAGAGTTGCAGCAAGCGGTCCACGCTGGTTTGCCCCAGCAGGCGAAAAT
CCTGTTTGATGGTGGTTAACGGCGGGATATAACATGAGCTGTCTTCGGTATCGTCGTATCCCACTACCGA
GATATCCGCACCAACGCGCAGCCCGGACTCGGTAATGGCGCGCATTGCGCCCAGCGCCATCTGATCGTTG
GCAACCAGCATCGCAGTGGGAACGATGCCCTCATTCAGCATTTGCATGGTTTGTTGAAAACCGGACATGG
CACTCCAGTCGCCTTCCCGTTCCGCTATCGGCTGAATTTGATTGCGAGTGAGATATTTATGCCAGCCAGC
CAGACGCAGACGCGCCGAGACAGAACTTAATGGGCCCGCTAACAGCGCGATTTGCTGGTGACCCAATGCG
ACCAGATGCTCCACGCCCAGTCGCGTACCGTCTTCATGGGAGAAAATAATACTGTTGATGGGTGTCTGGT
CAGAGACATCAAGAAATAACGCCGGAACATTAGTGCAGGCAGCTTCCACAGCAATGGCATCCTGGTCATC
CAGCGGATAGTTAATGATCAGCCCACTGACGCGTTGCGCGAGAAGATTGTGCACCGCCGCTTTACAGGCT
TCGACGCCGCTTCGTTCTACCATCGACACCACCACGCTGGCACCCAGTTGATCGGCGCGAGATTTAATCG
CCGCGACAATTTGCGACGGCGCGTGCAGGGCCAGACTGGAGGTGGCAACGCCAATCAGCAACGACTGTTT
GCCCGCCAGTTGTTGTGCCACGCGGTTGGGAATGTAATTCAGCTCCGCCATCGCCGCTTCCACTTTTTCC
CGCGTTTTCGCAGAAACGTGGCTGGCCTGGTTCACCACGCGGGAAACGGTCTGATAAGAGACACCGGCAT
ACTCTGCGACATCGTATAACGTTACTGGTTTCACATTCACCACCCTGAATTGACTCTCTTCCGGGCGCTA
TCATGCCATACCGCGAAAGGTTTTGCGCCATTCGATGGTGTCCGGGATCTCGACGCTCTCCCTTATGCGA
CTCCTGCATTAGGAAGCAGCCCAGTAGTAGGTTGAGGCCGTTGAGCACCGCCGCCGCAAGGAATGGTGCA
TGCAAGGAGATGGCGCCCAACAGTCCCCCGGCCACGGGGCCTGCCACCATACCCACGCCGAAACAAGCGC
TCATGAGCCCGAAGTGGCGAGCCCGATCTTCCCCATCGGTGATGTCGGCGATATAGGCGCCAGCAACCGC
ACCTGTGGCGCCGGTGATGCCGGCCACGATGCGTCCGGCGTAGAGGATCGAGATCTCGATCCCGCGAAAT
